Addgene plasmid #175151: pLV Tmem9-V5
Purpose: Lentiviral expression of mouse Tmem9-V5
Depositing lab: Larry Gerace. Depositing organization: Scripps California (The Scripps Research Institute). Publication: Comparative membrane proteomics reveals diverse cell regulators concentrated at the nuclear envelope. Cheng LC, Zhang X, Baboo S, Nguyen JA, Martinez-Bartolome S, Loose E, Diedrich J, Yates JR 3rd, Gerace L. Life Sci Alliance. 2023 Jul 11;6(9):e202301998. doi: 10.26508/lsa.202301998. Print 2023 Sep. PubMed 37433644.
Backbone
  Vector backbone: pLV-EF1a-IRES-Puro
  Backbone manufacturer: Tobias Meyer (Addgene plasmid # 85132)
  Vector type: Mammalian Expression, Lentiviral
Growth in bacteria
  Bacterial resistance: Ampicillin, 100 μg/mL
  Growth temperature: 30°C
  Growth strain: NEB Stable
  Copy number: High Copy
Gene/Insert
  Gene/Insert name: Tmem9
  Species: M. musculus (mouse)
  Entrez Gene: Tmem9 (a.k.a. 1500015G18Rik, AW545782)
  Tag / fusion protein: V5 (C terminal on insert)
  Cloning method: Gibson Cloning
Terms and licenses: Academic/Nonprofit Terms; Industry Terms: Not Available to Industry
How to cite: pLV Tmem9-V5 was a gift from Larry Gerace (Addgene plasmid # 175151 ; http://n2t.net/addgene:175151 ; RRID:Addgene_175151)
