[The description below was written by a language model from this plasmid's Addgene catalogue record and pLannotate feature annotations shown in this document.]
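Description:
pLV Tmem9-V5 is a 9.4 kb HIV-1-based lentiviral transfer plasmid for expressing mouse Tmem9 with a C-terminal V5 epitope tag in mammalian cells. It was built by Gibson assembly in the pLV-EF1a-IRES-Puro backbone. In bacteria it is maintained through a high-copy ColE1/pUC-type origin and selected with ampicillin via the β-lactamase gene. The recorded growth strain is a recombination-deficient one, of the kind commonly used to protect repeated LTR sequences.

The viral region is bounded by two HIV-1 LTR annotations, both called as truncated LTRs by the automated annotation. Each is preceded by sequence matching a nef fragment, which probably reflects retained U3-region sequence, so the record does not clearly show whether the vector is self-inactivating. Between the LTRs lie the Ψ packaging signal with an adjoining gag fragment, the Rev response element for Rev-dependent nuclear export of the genomic RNA, and the cPPT/CTS element that aids nuclear import of the reverse-transcribed genome.

The expression cassette is driven by the human EF-1α core promoter together with its intron A, which gives strong constitutive transcription in many cell types. A single bicistronic transcript carries the Tmem9 coding sequence followed by the V5 tag, then an EMCV IRES that directs translation of puromycin N-acetyltransferase. Puromycin-resistant transduced cells should therefore also express the tagged protein. A WPRE downstream enhances transcript stability and expression.

Tmem9 is a transmembrane protein annotated as promoting v-ATPase assembly and vesicular acidification. The construct allows stable expression and V5-based detection or localisation of the protein. It was deposited in connection with a proteomic study of membrane proteins concentrated at the nuclear envelope.
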