Features (pLannotate 1.2.2; 24 found; start..end, strand, type, name):
    377..634     +  LTR            5' LTR (truncated): truncated 5' long terminal repeat (LTR) from HIV-1
    681..806     +  misc_feature   HIV-1 Ψ: packaging signal of human immunodeficiency virus type 1
    790..1128    +  CDS            HIV-1 gag (fragment): gag protein from human immunodeficiency virus 1; gag
   1303..1536    +  misc_feature   RRE: The Rev response element (RRE) of HIV-1 allows for Rev-dependent mRNA export from the nucleus to the cytoplasm.
   1913..2013    +  CDS            Rev (fragment): human immunodeficiency virus 1 (HIV-1) Rev protein; rev; enhances nuclear export of unspliced and incompletely spliced viral mRNAs
   2028..2143    +  misc_feature   cPPT/CTS: central polypurine tract and central termination sequence of HIV-1 (lacking the first T)
   2221..2432    +  promoter       EF-1α core promoter: core promoter for human elongation factor EF-1α
   2433..3371    +  intron         EF-1α intron A: intron upstream of the start codon of human EF-1α
   3408..3956    +  CDS            Tmem9: TMEM9_MOUSE - Experimental evidence at protein level: Swiss-Prot protein existence level 1. Transmembrane protein that binds to and facilitates the assembly of lysosomal proton-transporting V-type ATPase (v-ATPase), resulting in enhanced lysosomal acidification and trafficking (By similarity). By bringing the v-ATPase accessory protein ATP6AP2 and the v-ATPase subunit ATP6V0D1 together, allows v-ATPase complex formation and activation (By similarity). TMEM9-controlled vesicular acidification induces hyperactivation of Wnt/beta-catenin signaling, involved in development, tissue homeostasis and
   3984..4025    +  CDS            V5 tag: epitope tag from simian virus 5
   4150..4711    +  misc_feature   IRES: internal ribosome entry site (IRES) of the encephalomyocarditis virus (EMCV)
   4714..5313    +  CDS            PuroR: puromycin N-acetyltransferase; pac from Streptomyces alboniger; confers resistance to puromycin
   5337..5925    +  misc_feature   WPRE: woodchuck hepatitis virus posttranscriptional regulatory element
   5942..6460    +  CDS            nef (fragment): NEF_HV1BR - Experimental evidence at protein level: Swiss-Prot protein existence level 1. Extracellular Nef protein targets CD4(+) T-lymphocytes for apoptosis by interacting with CXCR4 surface receptors (PubMed:14990729). From Human immunodeficiency virus type 1 group M subtype B (isolate BRU/LAI) (HIV-1).
   6508..6765    +  LTR            5' LTR (truncated): truncated 5' long terminal repeat (LTR) from HIV-1
   6917..6933    -  protein_bind   lac operator: The lac repressor binds to the lac operator to inhibit transcription in E. coli. This inhibition can be relieved by adding lactose or isopropyl-β-D-thiogalactopyranoside (IPTG). lac repressor encoded by lacI
   6941..6971    -  promoter       lac promoter: promoter for the E. coli lac operon
   6986..7007    -  protein_bind   CAP binding site: CAP binding activates transcription in the presence of cAMP. E. coli catabolite activator protein
   7020..7112    -  CDS            lacI (fragment): lac repressor; lacI; The lac repressor binds to the lac operator to inhibit transcription in E. coli. This inhibition can be relieved by adding lactose or isopropyl-β-D-thiogalactopyranoside (IPTG).
   7295..7883    -  rep_origin     ori: high-copy-number ColE1/pMB1/pBR322/pUC origin of replication
   8054..8914    -  CDS            AmpR: β-lactamase; bla; confers resistance to ampicillin, carbenicillin, and related antibiotics
   8915..9019    -  promoter       AmpR promoter: bla
   9067..9201    +  polyA_signal   SV40 poly(A) signal: SV40 polyadenylation signal
   9368..329     +  CDS            nef (fragment) (across the origin): NEF_HV1BR - Experimental evidence at protein level: Swiss-Prot protein existence level 1. Extracellular Nef protein targets CD4(+) T-lymphocytes for apoptosis by interacting with CXCR4 surface receptors (PubMed:14990729). From Human immunodeficiency virus type 1 group M subtype B (isolate BRU/LAI) (HIV-1).
>Addgene plasmid #175151 | pLV Tmem9-V5 | addgene full sequence | sequence record 352173 | Addgene NGS Result
TGGAAGGGCTAATTCACTCCCAAAGAAGACAAGATATCCTTGATCTGTGGATCTACCACACACAAGGCTA
CTTCCCTGATTAGCAGAACTACACACCAGGGCCAGGGGTCAGATATCCACTGACCTTTGGATGGTGCTAC
AAGCTAGTACCAGTTGAGCCAGATAAGGTAGAAGAGGCCAATAAAGGAGAGAACACCAGCTTGTTACACC
CTGTGAGCCTGCATGGGATGGATGACCCGGAGAGAGAAGTGTTAGAGTGGAGGTTTGACAGCCGCCTAGC
ATTTCATCACGTGGCCCGAGAGCTGCATCCGGAGTACTTCAAGAACTGCTGATATCGAGCTTGCTACAAG
GGACTTTCCGCTGGGGACTTTCCAGGGAGGCGTGGCCTGGGCGGGACTGGGGAGTGGCGAGCCCTCAGAT
CCTGCATATAAGCAGCTGCTTTTTGCCTGTACTGGGTCTCTCTGGTTAGACCAGATCTGAGCCTGGGAGC
TCTCTGGCTAACTAGGGAACCCACTGCTTAAGCCTCAATAAAGCTTGCCTTGAGTGCTTCAAGTAGTGTG
TGCCCGTCTGTTGTGTGACTCTGGTAACTAGAGATCCCTCAGACCCTTTTAGTCAGTGTGGAAAATCTCT
AGCAGTGGCGCCCGAACAGGGACTTGAAAGCGAAAGGGAAACCAGAGGAGCTCTCTCGACGCAGGACTCG
GCTTGCTGAAGCGCGCACGGCAAGAGGCGAGGGGCGGCGACTGGTGAGTACGCCAAAAATTTTGACTAGC
GGAGGCTAGAAGGAGAGAGATGGGTGCGAGAGCGTCAGTATTAAGCGGGGGAGAATTAGATCGCGATGGG
AAAAAATTCGGTTAAGGCCAGGGGGAAAGAAAAAATATAAATTAAAACATATAGTATGGGCAAGCAGGGA
GCTAGAACGATTCGCAGTTAATCCTGGCCTGTTAGAAACATCAGAAGGCTGTAGACAAATACTGGGACAG
CTACAACCATCCCTTCAGACAGGATCAGAAGAACTTAGATCATTATATAATACAGTAGCAACCCTCTATT
GTGTGCATCAAAGGATAGAGATAAAAGACACCAAGGAAGCTTTAGACAAGATAGAGGAAGAGCAAAACAA
AAGTAAGACCACCGCACAGCAAGCGGCCGGCCGCTGATCTTCAGACCTGGAGGAGGAGATATGAGGGACA
ATTGGAGAAGTGAATTATATAAATATAAAGTAGTAAAAATTGAACCATTAGGAGTAGCACCCACCAAGGC
AAAGAGAAGAGTGGTGCAGAGAGAAAAAAGAGCAGTGGGAATAGGAGCTTTGTTCCTTGGGTTCTTGGGA
GCAGCAGGAAGCACTATGGGCGCAGCGTCAATGACGCTGACGGTACAGGCCAGACAATTATTGTCTGGTA
TAGTGCAGCAGCAGAACAATTTGCTGAGGGCTATTGAGGCGCAACAGCATCTGTTGCAACTCACAGTCTG
GGGCATCAAGCAGCTCCAGGCAAGAATCCTGGCTGTGGAAAGATACCTAAAGGATCAACAGCTCCTGGGG
ATTTGGGGTTGCTCTGGAAAACTCATTTGCACCACTGCTGTGCCTTGGAATGCTAGTTGGAGTAATAAAT
CTCTGGAACAGATTTGGAATCACACGACCTGGATGGAGTGGGACAGAGAAATTAACAATTACACAAGCTT
AATACACTCCTTAATTGAAGAATCGCAAAACCAGCAAGAAAAGAATGAACAAGAATTATTGGAATTAGAT
AAATGGGCAAGTTTGTGGAATTGGTTTAACATAACAAATTGGCTGTGGTATATAAAATTATTCATAATGA
TAGTAGGAGGCTTGGTAGGTTTAAGAATAGTTTTTGCTGTACTTTCTATAGTGAATAGAGTTAGGCAGGG
ATATTCACCATTATCGTTTCAGACCCACCTCCCAACCCCGAGGGGACCCGACAGGCCCGAAGGAATAGAA
GAAGAAGGTGGAGAGAGAGACAGAGACAGATCCATTCGATTAGTGAACGGATCTCGACGGTATCGCCTTT
AAAAGAAAAGGGGGGATTGGGGGGTACAGTGCAGGGGAAAGAATAGTAGACATAATAGCAACAGACATAC
AAACTAAAGAATTACAAAAACAAATTACAAAAATTCAAAATTTTCGGGTTTATTACAGGGACAGCAGAGA
TCCAGTTTATCGATGAGGCCCTTTCGTCTTCACTCGAGGTGCCCGTCAGTGGGCAGAGCGCACATCGCCC
ACAGTCCCCGAGAAGTTGGGGGGAGGGGTCGGCAATTGAACCGGTGCCTAGAGAAGGTGGCGCGGGGTAA
ACTGGGAAAGTGATGTCGTGTACTGGCTCCGCCTTTTTCCCGAGGGTGGGGGAGAACCGTATATAAGTGC
AGTAGTCGCCGTGAACGTTCTTTTTCGCAACGGGTTTGCCGCCAGAACACAGGTAAGTGCCGTGTGTGGT
TCCCGCGGGCCTGGCCTCTTTACGGGTTATGGCCCTTGCGTGCCTTGAATTACTTCCACCTGGCTGCAGT
ACGTGATTCTTGATCCCGAGCTTCGGGTTGGAAGTGGGTGGGAGAGTTCGAGGCCTTGCGCTTAAGGAGC
CCCTTCGCCTCGTGCTTGAGTTGAGGCCTGGCCTGGGCGCTGGGGCCGCCGCGTGCGAATCTGGTGGCAC
CTTCGCGCCTGTCTCGCTGCTTTCGATAAGTCTCTAGCCATTTAAAATTTTTGATGACCTGCTGCGACGC
TTTTTTTCTGGCAAGATAGTCTTGTAAATGCGGGCCAAGATCTGCACACTGGTATTTCGGTTTTTGGGGC
CGCGGGCGGCGACGGGGCCCGTGCGTCCCAGCGCACATGTTCGGCGAGGCGGGGCCTGCGAGCGCGGCCA
CCGAGAATCGGACGGGGGTAGTCTCAAGCTGGCCGGCCTGCTCTGGTGCCTGGCCTCGCGCCGCCGTGTA
TCGCCCCGCCCTGGGCGGCAAGGCTGGCCCGGTCGGCACCAGTTGCGTGAGCGGAAAGATGGCCGCTTCC
CGGCCCTGCTGCAGGGAGCTCAAAATGGAGGACGCGGCGCTCGGGAGAGCGGGCGGGTGAGTCACCCACA
CAAAGGAAAAGGGCCTTTCCGTCCTCAGCCGTCGCTTCATGTGACTCCACGGAGTACCGGGCGCCGTCCA
GGCACCTCGATTAGTTCTCGAGCTTTTGGAGTACGTCGTCTTTAGGTTGGGGGGAGGGGTTTTATGCGAT
GGAGTTTCCCCACACTGAGTGGGTGGAGACTGAAGTTAGGCCAGCTTGGCACTTGATGTAATTCTCCTTG
GAATTTGCCCTTTTTGAGTTTGGATCTTGGTTCATTCTCAAGCCTCAGACAGTGGTTCAAAGTTTTTTTC
TTCCATTTCAGGTGTCGTGAGGATCCGCCATCGGCCCGCCCGCCGCCATGAAGCTGCTGTGTTTGGTGGC
TGTGGTGGGGTGCTTGCTGGTGCCCCCAGCTCAAGCCAACAAGAGCTCTGAAGATATCCGGTGCAAATGC
ATCTGTCCGCCTTACAGAAACATCAGCGGGCACATTTACAACCAGAATGTGTCTCAGAAGGACTGCAACT
GCCTGCATGTGGTGGAGCCCATGCCAGTGCCTGGCCACGATGTGGAAGCCTACTGCCTGCTCTGCGAGTG
TAGGTACGAGGAGCGTAGCACCACAACCATCAAGGTCATTATTGTCATCTACCTGTCTGTGGTGGGGGCC
CTCTTACTCTACATGGCCTTCCTGATGCTGGTGGACCCGCTCATCCGGAAGCCAGATGCCTATACTGAGC
AGCTGCACAATGAAGAGGAGAATGAGGATGCTCGCACCATGGCAACAGCCGCTGCGTCCATTGGAGGACC
CCGGGCAAACACTGTCCTGGAGCGGGTGGAAGGCGCTCAGCAGCGGTGGAAGCTGCAGGTGCAGGAGCAG
CGGAAGACGGTCTTCGACCGACACAAGATGCTCAGTGGTGGGCCGGGCGGGGGTGGCGGGGGAGGTAAGC
CTATCCCTAACCCTCTCCTCGGTCTCGATTCTACGTGAGTTTAAACTTCGAAACGCGTGAATTCCTCGAG
GGCGGCCGCTCTAGAGTCGACGGGCCGCGGTAACAATTGTTAACTAACTTAAGCTAGCAACGGTTTCCCT
CTAGCGGGATCAATTCCGCCCCCCCCCCCTAACGTTACTGGCCGAAGCCGCTTGGAATAAGGCCGGTGTG
CGTTTGTCTATATGTTATTTTCCACCATATTGCCGTCTTTTGGCAATGTGAGGGCCCGGAAACCTGGCCC
TGTCTTCTTGACGAGCATTCCTAGGGGTCTTTCCCCTCTCGCCAAAGGAATGCAAGGTCTGTTGAATGTC
GTGAAGGAAGCAGTTCCTCTGGAAGCTTCTTGAAGACAAACAACGTCTGTAGCGACCCTTTGCAGGCAGC
GGAACCCCCCACCTGGCGACAGGTGCCTCTGCGGCCAAAAGCCACGTGTATAAGATACACCTGCAAAGGC
GGCACAACCCCAGTGCCACGTTGTGAGTTGGATAGTTGTGGAAAGAGTCAAATGGCTCTCCTCAAGCGTA
TTCAACAAGGGGCTGAAGGATGCCCAGAAGGTACCCCATTGTATGGGATCTGATCTGGGGCCTCGGTGCA
CATGCTTTACATGTGTTTAGTCGAGGTTAAAAAAACGTCTAGGCCCCCCGAACCACGGGGACGTGGTTTT
CCTTTGAAAAACACGATAATACCATGACCGAGTACAAGCCCACGGTGCGCCTCGCCACCCGCGACGACGT
CCCCAGGGCCGTACGCACCCTCGCCGCCGCGTTCGCCGACTACCCCGCCACGCGCCACACCGTCGATCCG
GACCGCCACATCGAGCGGGTCACCGAGCTGCAAGAACTCTTCCTCACGCGCGTCGGGCTCGACATCGGCA
AGGTGTGGGTCGCGGACGACGGCGCCGCGGTGGCGGTCTGGACCACGCCGGAGAGCGTCGAAGCGGGGGC
GGTGTTCGCCGAGATCGGCCCGCGCATGGCCGAGTTGAGCGGTTCCCGGCTGGCCGCGCAGCAACAGATG
GAAGGCCTCCTGGCGCCGCACCGGCCCAAGGAGCCCGCGTGGTTCCTGGCCACCGTCGGCGTCTCGCCCG
ACCACCAGGGCAAGGGTCTGGGCAGCGCCGTCGTGCTCCCCGGAGTGGAGGCGGCCGAGCGCGCCGGGGT
GCCCGCCTTCCTGGAGACCTCCGCGCCCCGCAACCTCCCCTTCTACGAGCGGCTCGGCTTCACCGTCACC
GCCGACGTCGAGGTGCCCGAAGGACCGCGCACCTGGTGCATGACCCGCAAGCCCGGTGCCTGACCCGGGC
GGGGCGCGTCTGGAACAATCAACCTCTGGATTACAAAATTTGTGAAAGATTGACTGGTATTCTTAACTAT
GTTGCTCCTTTTACGCTATGTGGATACGCTGCTTTAATGCCTTTGTATCATGCTATTGCTTCCCGTATGG
CTTTCATTTTCTCCTCCTTGTATAAATCCTGGTTGCTGTCTCTTTATGAGGAGTTGTGGCCCGTTGTCAG
GCAACGTGGCGTGGTGTGCACTGTGTTTGCTGACGCAACCCCCACTGGTTGGGGCATTGCCACCACCTGT
CAGCTCCTTTCCGGGACTTTCGCTTTCCCCCTCCCTATTGCCACGGCGGAACTCATCGCCGCCTGCCTTG
CCCGCTGCTGGACAGGGGCTCGGCTGTTGGGCACTGACAATTCCGTGGTGTTGTCGGGGAAGCTGACGTC
CTTTCCATGGCTGCTCGCCTGTGTTGCCACCTGGATTCTGCGCGGGACGTCCTTCTGCTACGTCCCTTCG
GCCCTCAATCCAGCGGACCTTCCTTCCCGCGGCCTGCTGCCGGCTCTGCGGCCTCTTCCGCGTCTTCGCC
TTCGCCCTCAGACGAGTCGGATCTCCCTTTGGGCCGCCTCCCCGCCTGGAATTAATTCTGCAGTCGAGAC
CTAGAAAAACATGGAGCAATCACAAGTAGCAATACAGCAGCTACCAATGCTGATTGTGCCTGGCTAGAAG
CACAAGAGGAGGAGGAGGTGGGTTTTCCAGTCACACCTCAGGTACCTTTAAGACCAATGACTTACAAGGC
AGCTGTAGATCTTAGCCACTTTTTAAAAGAAAAGAGGGGACTGGAAGGGCTAATTCACTCCCAACGAAGA
CAAGATATCCTTGATCTGTGGATCTACCACACACAAGGCTACTTCCCTGATTAGCAGAACTACACACCAG
GGCCAGGGGTCAGATATCCACTGACCTTTGGATGGTGCTACAAGCTAGTACCAGTTGAGCCAGATAAGGT
AGAAGAGGCCAATAAAGGAGAGAACACCAGCTTGTTACACCCTGTGAGCCTGCATGGGATGGATGACCCG
GAGAGAGAAGTGTTAGAGTGGAGGTTTGACAGCCGCCTAGCATTTCATCACGTGGCCCGAGAGCTGCATC
CGGAGTACTTCAAGAACTGCTGATATCGAGCTTGCTACAAGGGACTTTCCGCTGGGGACTTTCCAGGGAG
GCGTGGCCTGGGCGGGACTGGGGAGTGGCGAGCCCTCAGATCCTGCATATAAGCAGCTGCTTTTTGCCTG
TACTGGGTCTCTCTGGTTAGACCAGATCTGAGCCTGGGAGCTCTCTGGCTAACTAGGGAACCCACTGCTT
AAGCCTCAATAAAGCTTGCCTTGAGTGCTTCAAGTAGTGTGTGCCCGTCTGTTGTGTGACTCTGGTAACT
AGAGATCCCTCAGACCCTTTTAGTCAGTGTGGAAAATCTCTAGCAGTAGTAGTTCATGTCATCTTATTAT
TCAGTATTTATAACTTGCAAAGAAATGAATATCAGAGAGTGAGAGGCCTTGACATTGCTAGCGTTTACCG
TCGACCTCTAGCTAGAGCTTGGCGTAATCATGGTCATAGCTGTTTCCTGTGTGAAATTGTTATCCGCTCA
CAATTCCACACAACATACGAGCCGGAAGCATAAAGTGTAAAGCCTGGGGTGCCTAATGAGTGAGCTAACT
CACATTAATTGCGTTGCGCTCACTGCCCGCTTTCCAGTCGGGAAACCTGTCGTGCCAGCTGCATTAATGA
ATCGGCCAACGCGCGGGGAGAGGCGGTTTGCGTATTGGGCGCTCTTCCGCTTCCTCGCTCACTGACTCGC
TGCGCTCGGTCGTTCGGCTGCGGCGAGCGGTATCAGCTCACTCAAAGGCGGTAATACGGTTATCCACAGA
ATCAGGGGATAACGCAGGAAAGAACATGTGAGCAAAAGGCCAGCAAAAGGCCAGGAACCGTAAAAAGGCC
GCGTTGCTGGCGTTTTTCCATAGGCTCCGCCCCCCTGACGAGCATCACAAAAATCGACGCTCAAGTCAGA
GGTGGCGAAACCCGACAGGACTATAAAGATACCAGGCGTTTCCCCCTGGAAGCTCCCTCGTGCGCTCTCC
TGTTCCGACCCTGCCGCTTACCGGATACCTGTCCGCCTTTCTCCCTTCGGGAAGCGTGGCGCTTTCTCAT
AGCTCACGCTGTAGGTATCTCAGTTCGGTGTAGGTCGTTCGCTCCAAGCTGGGCTGTGTGCACGAACCCC
CCGTTCAGCCCGACCGCTGCGCCTTATCCGGTAACTATCGTCTTGAGTCCAACCCGGTAAGACACGACTT
ATCGCCACTGGCAGCAGCCACTGGTAACAGGATTAGCAGAGCGAGGTATGTAGGCGGTGCTACAGAGTTC
TTGAAGTGGTGGCCTAACTACGGCTACACTAGAAGAACAGTATTTGGTATCTGCGCTCTGCTGAAGCCAG
TTACCTTCGGAAAAAGAGTTGGTAGCTCTTGATCCGGCAAACAAACCACCGCTGGTAGCGGTGGTTTTTT
TGTTTGCAAGCAGCAGATTACGCGCAGAAAAAAAGGATCTCAAGAAGATCCTTTGATCTTTTCTACGGGG
TCTGACGCTCAGTGGAACGAAAACTCACGTTAAGGGATTTTGGTCATGAGATTATCAAAAAGGATCTTCA
CCTAGATCCTTTTAAATTAAAAATGAAGTTTTAAATCAATCTAAAGTATATATGAGTAAACTTGGTCTGA
CAGTTACCAATGCTTAATCAGTGAGGCACCTATCTCAGCGATCTGTCTATTTCGTTCATCCATAGTTGCC
TGACTCCCCGTCGTGTAGATAACTACGATACGGGAGGGCTTACCATCTGGCCCCAGTGCTGCAATGATAC
CGCGAGACCCACGCTCACCGGCTCCAGATTTATCAGCAATAAACCAGCCAGCCGGAAGGGCCGAGCGCAG
AAGTGGTCCTGCAACTTTATCCGCCTCCATCCAGTCTATTAATTGTTGCCGGGAAGCTAGAGTAAGTAGT
TCGCCAGTTAATAGTTTGCGCAACGTTGTTGCCATTGCTACAGGCATCGTGGTGTCACGCTCGTCGTTTG
GTATGGCTTCATTCAGCTCCGGTTCCCAACGATCAAGGCGAGTTACATGATCCCCCATGTTGTGCAAAAA
AGCGGTTAGCTCCTTCGGTCCTCCGATCGTTGTCAGAAGTAAGTTGGCCGCAGTGTTATCACTCATGGTT
ATGGCAGCACTGCATAATTCTCTTACTGTCATGCCATCCGTAAGATGCTTTTCTGTGACTGGTGAGTACT
CAACCAAGTCATTCTGAGAATAGTGTATGCGGCGACCGAGTTGCTCTTGCCCGGCGTCAATACGGGATAA
TACCGCGCCACATAGCAGAACTTTAAAAGTGCTCATCATTGGAAAACGTTCTTCGGGGCGAAAACTCTCA
AGGATCTTACCGCTGTTGAGATCCAGTTCGATGTAACCCACTCGTGCACCCAACTGATCTTCAGCATCTT
TTACTTTCACCAGCGTTTCTGGGTGAGCAAAAACAGGAAGGCAAAATGCCGCAAAAAAGGGAATAAGGGC
GACACGGAAATGTTGAATACTCATACTCTTCCTTTTTCAATATTATTGAAGCATTTATCAGGGTTATTGT
CTCATGAGCGGATACATATTTGAATGTATTTAGAAAAATAAACAAATAGGGGTTCCGCGCACATTTCCCC
GAAAAGTGCCACCTGACGTCGACGGATCGGGAGATCAACTTGTTTATTGCAGCTTATAATGGTTACAAAT
AAAGCAATAGCATCACAAATTTCACAAATAAAGCATTTTTTTCACTGCATTCTAGTTGTGGTTTGTCCAA
ACTCATCAATGTATCTTATCATGTCTGGATCAACTGGATAACTCAAGCTAACCAAAATCATCCCAAACTT
CCCACCCCATACCCTATTACCACTGCCAATTACCTGTGGTTTCATTTACTCTAAACCTGTGATTCCTCTG
AATTATTTTCATTTTAAAGAAATTGTATTTGTTAAATATGTACTACAAACTTAGTAGT
